>Addgene plasmid #130883 | GFP-RAB10 | addgene full sequence | sequence record 256720 | Addgene NGS Result
CGCGTGGATAACCGTATTACCGCCATGCATGTGCCCGTCAGTGGGCAGAGCGCACATCGCCCACAGTCCC
CGAGAAGTTGGGGGGAGGGGTCGGCAATTGAACCGGTGCCTAGAGAAGGTGGCGCGGGGTAAACTGGGAA
AGTGATGTCGTGTACTGGCTCCGCCTTTTTCCCGAGGGTGGGGGAGAACCGTATATAAGTGCAGTAGTCG
CCGTGAACGTTCTTTTTCGCAACGGGTTTGCCGCCAGAACACAGGTAAGTGCCGTGTGTGGTTCCCGCGG
GCCTGGCCTCTTTACGGGTTATGGCCCTTGCGTGCCTTGAATTACTTCCACCTGGCTGCAGTACGTGATT
CTTGATCCCGAGCTTCGGGTTGGAAGTGGGTGGGAGAGTTCGAGGCCTTGCGCTTAAGGAGCCCCTTCGC
CTCGTGCTTGAGTTGAGGCCTGGCCTGGGCGCTGGGGCCGCCGCGTGCGAATCTGGTGGCACCTTCGCGC
CTGTCTCGCTGCTTTCGATAAGTCTCTAGCCATTTAAAATTTTTGATGACCTGCTGCGACGCTTTTTTTC
TGGCAAGATAGTCTTGTAAATGCGGGCCAAGATCTGCACACTGGTATTTCGGTTTTTGGGGCCGCGGGCG
GCGACGGGGCCCGTGCGTCCCAGCGCACATGTTCGGCGAGGCGGGGCCTGCGAGCGCGGCCACCGAGAAT
CGGACGGGGGTAGTCTCAAGCTGGCCGGCCTGCTCTGGTGCCTGGCCTCGCGCCGCCGTGTATCGCCCCG
CCCTGGGCGGCAAGGCTGGCCCGGTCGGCACCAGTTGCGTGAGCGGAAAGATGGCCGCTTCCCGGCCCTG
CTGCAGGGAGCTCAAAATGGAGGACGCGGCGCTCGGGAGAGCGGGCGGGTGAGTCACCCACACAAAGGAA
AAGGGCCTTTCCGTCCTCAGCCGTCGCTTCATGTGACTCCACGGAGTACCGGGCGCCGTCCAGGCACCTC
GATTAGTTCTCGCGCTTTTGGAGTACGTCGTCTTTAGGTTGGGGGGAGGGGTTTTATGCGATGGAGTTTC
CCCACACTGAGTGGGTGGAGACTGAAGTTAGGCCAGCTTGGCACTTGATGTAATTCTCCTTGGAATTTGC
CCTTTTTGAGTTTGGATCTTGGTTCATTCTCAAGCCTCAGACAGTGGTTCAAAGTTTTTTTCTTCCATTT
CAGGTGTCGTGAGCTAGCCCACCATGACCGAGTACAAGCCCACGGTGCGCCTCGCCACCCGCGACGACGT
CCCCCGGGCCGTACGCACCCTCGCCGCCGCGTTCGCCGACTACCCCGCCACGCGCCACACCGTCGACCCG
GACCGCCACATCGAGCGGGTCACCGAGCTGCAAGAACTCTTCCTCACGCGCGTCGGGCTCGACATCGGCA
AGGTGTGGGTCGCGGACGACGGCGCCGCGGTGGCGGTCTGGACCACGCCGGAGAGCGTCGAAGCGGGGGC
GGTGTTCGCCGAGATCGGCCCGCGCATGGCCGAGTTGAGCGGTTCCCGGCTGGCCGCGCAGCAACAGATG
GAAGGCCTCCTGGCGCCGCACCGGCCCAAGGAGCCCGCGTGGTTCCTGGCCACCGTCGGCGTCTCGCCCG
ACCACCAGGGCAAGGGTCTGGGCAGCGCCGTCGTGCTCCCCGGAGTGGAGGCGGCCGAGCGCGCCGGGGT
GCCCGCCTTCCTGGAGACCTCCGCGCCCCGCAACCTCCCCTTCTACGAGCGGCTCGGCTTCACCGTCACC
GCCGACGTCGAGGTGCCCGAAGGACCGCGCACCTGGTGCATGACCCGCAAGCCCGGTGCCGGATCGGGAG
AGGGCAGAGGAAGTCTGCTAACATGCGGTGACGTCGAGGAGAATCCTGGCCCACCGGTCGCCACCATGGT
GAGCAAGGGCGAGGAGCTGTTCACCGGGGTGGTGCCCATCCTGGTCGAGCTGGACGGCGACGTAAACGGC
CACAAGTTCAGCGTGTCTGGCGAGGGCGAGGGCGATGCCACCTACGGCAAGCTGACCCTGAAGTTCATCT
GCACCACCGGCAAGCTGCCCGTGCCCTGGCCCACCCTCGTGACCACCCTGACCTACGGCGTGCAGTGCTT
CAGCCGCTACCCCGACCACATGAAGCAGCACGACTTCTTCAAGTCCGCCATGCCCGAAGGCTACGTCCAG
GAGCGCACCATCTTCTTCAAGGACGACGGCAACTACAAGACCCGCGCCGAGGTGAAGTTCGAGGGCGACA
CCCTGGTGAACCGCATCGAGCTGAAGGGCATCGACTTCAAGGAGGACGGCAACATCCTGGGGCACAAGCT
GGAGTACAACTACAACAGCCACAACGTCTATATCATGGCCGACAAGCAGAAGAACGGCATCAAGGCGAAC
TTCAAGATCCGCCACAACATCGAGGACGGCAGCGTGCAGCTCGCCGACCACTACCAGCAGAACACCCCCA
TCGGCGACGGCCCCGTGCTGCTGCCCGACAACCACTACCTGAGCACCCAGTCCGCCCTGAGCAAAGACCC
CAACGAGAAGCGCGATCACATGGTCCTGCTGGAGTTCGTGACCGCCGCCGGGATCACTCTCGGCATGGAC
GAGCTGTACAAGGGTGGAAGTGGTATGGCGAAGAAGACGTACGACCTGCTTTTCAAGCTGCTCCTGATCG
GGGATTCCGGAGTGGGGAAGACCTGCGTCCTTTTTCGTTTTTCGGATGATGCCTTCAATACTACCTTTAT
TTCCACCATAGGAATAGACTTCAAGATCAAAACAGTTGAATTACAAGGAAAGAAGATCAAGCTACAGATA
TGGGATACAGCAGGCCAGGAGCGATTTCACACCATCACAACCTCCTACTACAGAGGCGCAATGGGTATCA
TGCTAGTATATGACATCACCAATGGTAAAAGTTTTGAAAACATCAGCAAATGGCTTAGAAACATAGATGA
GCATGCCAATGAAGATGTGGAAAGAATGTTACTAGGAAACAAGTGTGATATGGACGACAAAAGAGTTGTA
CCTAAAGGAAAAGGAGAACAGATTGCAAGGGAGCATGGTATTAGGTTTTTTGAGACTAGTGCAAAAGCAA
ATATAAACATCGAAAAGGCGTTCCTCACGTTAGCTGAAGATATCCTTCGAAAGACCCCTGTAAAAGAGCC
CAACAGTGAAAATGTAGATATCAGCAGTGGAGGAGGCGTGACAGGCTGGAAGAGCAAATGCTGCTGAGAA
TTCGTCGAGGGACCTAATAACTTCGTATAGCATACATTATACGAAGTTATACATGTTTAAGGGTTCCGGT
TCCACTAGGTACAATTCGATATCAAGCTTATCGATAATCAACCTCTGGATTACAAAATTTGTGAAAGATT
GACTGGTATTCTTAACTATGTTGCTCCTTTTACGCTATGTGGATACGCTGCTTTAATGCCTTTGTATCAT
GCTATTGCTTCCCGTATGGCTTTCATTTTCTCCTCCTTGTATAAATCCTGGTTGCTGTCTCTTTATGAGG
AGTTGTGGCCCGTTGTCAGGCAACGTGGCGTGGTGTGCACTGTGTTTGCTGACGCAACCCCCACTGGTTG
GGGCATTGCCACCACCTGTCAGCTCCTTTCCGGGACTTTCGCTTTCCCCCTCCCTATTGCCACGGCGGAA
CTCATCGCCGCCTGCCTTGCCCGCTGCTGGACAGGGGCTCGGCTGTTGGGCACTGACAATTCCGTGGTGT
TGTCGGGGAAATCATCGTCCTTTCCTTGGCTGCTCGCCTGTGTTGCCACCTGGATTCTGCGCGGGACGTC
CTTCTGCTACGTCCCTTCGGCCCTCAATCCAGCGGACCTTCCTTCCCGCGGCCTGCTGCCGGCTCTGCGG
CCTCTTCCGCGTCTTCGCCTTCGCCCTCAGACGAGTCGGATCTCCCTTTGGGCCGCCTCCCCGCATCGAT
ACCGTCGACCTCGATCGAGACCTAGAAAAACATGGAGCAATCACAAGTAGCAATACAGCAGCTACCAATG
CTGATTGTGCCTGGCTAGAAGCACAAGAGGAGGAGGAGGTGGGTTTTCCAGTCACACCTCAGGTACCTTT
AAGACCAATGACTTACAAGGCAGCTGTAGATCTTAGCCACTTTTTAAAAGAAAAGGGGGGACTGGAAGGG
CTAATTCACTCCCAACGAAGACAAGATATCCTTGATCTGTGGATCTACCACACACAAGGCTACTTCCCTG
ATTGGCAGAACTACACACCAGGGCCAGGGATCAGATATCCACTGACCTTTGGATGGTGCTACAAGCTAGT
ACCAGTTGAGCAAGAGAAGGTAGAAGAAGCCAATGAAGGAGAGAACACCCGCTTGTTACACCCTGTGAGC
CTGCATGGGATGGATGACCCGGAGAGAGAAGTATTAGAGTGGAGGTTTGACAGCCGCCTAGCATTTCATC
ACATGGCCCGAGAGCTGCATCCGGACTGTACTGGGTCTCTCTGGTTAGACCAGATCTGAGCCTGGGAGCT
CTCTGGCTAACTAGGGAACCCACTGCTTAAGCCTCAATAAAGCTTGCCTTGAGTGCTTCAAGTAGTGTGT
GCCCGTCTGTTGTGTGACTCTGGTAACTAGAGATCCCTCAGACCCTTTTAGTCAGTGTGGAAAATCTCTA
GCAGCATGTGAGCAAAAGGCCAGCAAAAGGCCAGGAACCGTAAAAAGGCCGCGTTGCTGGCGTTTTTCCA
TAGGCTCCGCCCCCCTGACGAGCATCACAAAAATCGACGCTCAAGTCAGAGGTGGCGAAACCCGACAGGA
CTATAAAGATACCAGGCGTTTCCCCCTGGAAGCTCCCTCGTGCGCTCTCCTGTTCCGACCCTGCCGCTTA
CCGGATACCTGTCCGCCTTTCTCCCTTCGGGAAGCGTGGCGCTTTCTCATAGCTCACGCTGTAGGTATCT
CAGTTCGGTGTAGGTCGTTCGCTCCAAGCTGGGCTGTGTGCACGAACCCCCCGTTCAGCCCGACCGCTGC
GCCTTATCCGGTAACTATCGTCTTGAGTCCAACCCGGTAAGACACGACTTATCGCCACTGGCAGCAGCCA
CTGGTAACAGGATTAGCAGAGCGAGGTATGTAGGCGGTGCTACAGAGTTCTTGAAGTGGTGGCCTAACTA
CGGCTACACTAGAAGAACAGTATTTGGTATCTGCGCTCTGCTGAAGCCAGTTACCTTCGGAAAAAGAGTT
GGTAGCTCTTGATCCGGCAAACAAACCACCGCTGGTAGCGGTGGTTTTTTTGTTTGCAAGCAGCAGATTA
CGCGCAGAAAAAAAGGATCTCAAGAAGATCCTTTGATCTTTTCTACGGGGTCTGACGCTCAGTGGAACGA
AAACTCACGTTAAGGGATTTTGGTCATGAGATTATCAAAAAGGATCTTCACCTAGATCCTTTTAAATTAA
AAATGAAGTTTTAAATCAATCTAAAGTATATATGAGTAAACTTGGTCTGACAGTTACCAATGCTTAATCA
GTGAGGCACCTATCTCAGCGATCTGTCTATTTCGTTCATCCATAGTTGCCTGACTCCCCGTCGTGTAGAT
AACTACGATACGGGAGGGCTTACCATCTGGCCCCAGTGCTGCAATGATACCGCGAGACCCACGCTCACCG
GCTCCAGATTTATCAGCAATAAACCAGCCAGCCGGAAGGGCCGAGCGCAGAAGTGGTCCTGCAACTTTAT
CCGCCTCCATCCAGTCTATTAATTGTTGCCGGGAAGCTAGAGTAAGTAGTTCGCCAGTTAATAGTTTGCG
CAACGTTGTTGCCATTGCTACAGGCATCGTGGTGTCACGCTCGTCGTTTGGTATGGCTTCATTCAGCTCC
GGTTCCCAACGATCAAGGCGAGTTACATGATCCCCCATGTTGTGCAAAAAAGCGGTTAGCTCCTTCGGTC
CTCCGATCGTTGTCAGAAGTAAGTTGGCCGCAGTGTTATCACTCATGGTTATGGCAGCACTGCATAATTC
TCTTACTGTCATGCCATCCGTAAGATGCTTTTCTGTGACTGGTGAGTACTCAACCAAGTCATTCTGAGAA
TAGTGTATGCGGCGACCGAGTTGCTCTTGCCCGGCGTCAATACGGGATAATACCGCGCCACATAGCAGAA
CTTTAAAAGTGCTCATCATTGGAAAACGTTCTTCGGGGCGAAAACTCTCAAGGATCTTACCGCTGTTGAG
ATCCAGTTCGATGTAACCCACTCGTGCACCCAACTGATCTTCAGCATCTTTTACTTTCACCAGCGTTTCT
GGGTGAGCAAAAACAGGAAGGCAAAATGCCGCAAAAAAGGGAATAAGGGCGACACGGAAATGTTGAATAC
TCATACTCTTCCTTTTTCAATATTATTGAAGCATTTATCAGGGTTATTGTCTCATGAGCGGATACATATT
TGAATGTATTTAGAAAAATAAACAAATAGGGGTTCCGCGCACATTTCCCCGAAAAGTGCCACCTGACGTC
GACGGATCGGGAGATCTCCCGATCCCCTATGGTGCACTCTCAGTACAATCTGCTCTGATGCCGCATAGTT
AAGCCAGTATCTGCTCCCTGCTTGTGTGTTGGAGGTCGCTGAGTAGTGCGCGAGCAAAATTTAAGCTACA
ACAAGGCAAGGCTTGACCGACAATTGCATGAAGAATCTGCTTAGGGTTAGGCGTTTTGCGCTGCTTCGCG
ATGTACGGGCCAGATATACGCGTTGACATTGATTATTGACTAGTTATTAATAGTAATCAATTACGGGGTC
ATTAGTTCATAGCCCATATATGGAGTTCCGCGTTACATAACTTACGGTAAATGGCCCGCCTGGCTGACCG
CCCAACGACCCCCGCCCATTGACGTCAATAATGACGTATGTTCCCATAGTAACGCCAATAGGGACTTTCC
ATTGACGTCAATGGGTGGAGTATTTACGGTAAACTGCCCACTTGGCAGTACATCAAGTGTATCATATGCC
AAGTACGCCCCCTATTGACGTCAATGACGGTAAATGGCCCGCCTGGCATTATGCCCAGTACATGACCTTA
TGGGACTTTCCTACTTGGCAGTACATCTACGTATTAGTCATCGCTATTACCATGGTGATGCGGTTTTGGC
AGTACATCAATGGGCGTGGATAGCGGTTTGACTCACGGGGATTTCCAAGTCTCCACCCCATTGACGTCAA
TGGGAGTTTGTTTTGGCACCAAAATCAACGGGACTTTCCAAAATGTCGTAACAACTCCGCCCCATTGACG
CAAATGGGCGGTAGGCGTGTACGGTGGGAGGTCTATATAAGCAGCGCGTTTTGCCTGTACTGGGTCTCTC
TGGTTAGACCAGATCTGAGCCTGGGAGCTCTCTGGCTAACTAGGGAACCCACTGCTTAAGCCTCAATAAA
GCTTGCCTTGAGTGCTTCAAGTAGTGTGTGCCCGTCTGTTGTGTGACTCTGGTAACTAGAGATCCCTCAG
ACCCTTTTAGTCAGTGTGGAAAATCTCTAGCAGTGGCGCCCGAACAGGGACTTGAAAGCGAAAGGGAAAC
CAGAGGAGCTCTCTCGACGCAGGACTCGGCTTGCTGAAGCGCGCACGGCAAGAGGCGAGGGGCGGCGACT
GGTGAGTACGCCAAAAATTTTGACTAGCGGAGGCTAGAAGGAGAGAGATGGGTGCGAGAGCGTCAGTATT
AAGCGGGGGAGAATTAGATCGCGATGGGAAAAAATTCGGTTAAGGCCAGGGGGAAAGAAAAAATATAAAT
TAAAACATATAGTATGGGCAAGCAGGGAGCTAGAACGATTCGCAGTTAATCCTGGCCTGTTAGAAACATC
AGAAGGCTGTAGACAAATACTGGGACAGCTACAACCATCCCTTCAGACAGGATCAGAAGAACTTAGATCA
TTATATAATACAGTAGCAACCCTCTATTGTGTGCATCAAAGGATAGAGATAAAAGACACCAAGGAAGCTT
TAGACAAGATAGAGGAAGAGCAAAACAAAAGTAAGACCACCGCACAGCAAGCGGCCGGCCGCTGATCTTC
AGACCTGGAGGAGGAGATATGAGGGACAATTGGAGAAGTGAATTATATAAATATAAAGTAGTAAAAATTG
AACCATTAGGAGTAGCACCCACCAAGGCAAAGAGAAGAGTGGTGCAGAGAGAAAAAAGAGCAGTGGGAAT
AGGAGCTTTGTTCCTTGGGTTCTTGGGAGCAGCAGGAAGCACTATGGGCGCAGCGTCAATGACGCTGACG
GTACAGGCCAGACAATTATTGTCTGGTATAGTGCAGCAGCAGAACAATTTGCTGAGGGCTATTGAGGCGC
AACAGCATCTGTTGCAACTCACAGTCTGGGGCATCAAGCAGCTCCAGGCAAGAATCCTGGCTGTGGAAAG
ATACCTAAAGGATCAACAGCTCCTGGGGATTTGGGGTTGCTCTGGAAAACTCATTTGCACCACTGCTGTG
CCTTGGAATGCTAGTTGGAGTAATAAATCTCTGGAACAGATTTGGAATCACACGACCTGGATGGAGTGGG
ACAGAGAAATTAACAATTACACAAGCTTAATACACTCCTTAATTGAAGAATCGCAAAACCAGCAAGAAAA
GAATGAACAAGAATTATTGGAATTAGATAAATGGGCAAGTTTGTGGAATTGGTTTAACATAACAAATTGG
CTGTGGTATATAAAATTATTCATAATGATAGTAGGAGGCTTGGTAGGTTTAAGAATAGTTTTTGCTGTAC
TTTCTATAGTGAATAGAGTTAGGCAGGGATATTCACCATTATCGTTTCAGACCCACCTCCCAACCCCGAG
GGGACCCGACAGGCCCGAAGGAATAGAAGAAGAAGGTGGAGAGAGAGACAGAGACAGATCCATTCGATTA
GTGAACGGATCGGCACTGCGTGCGCCAATTCTGCAGACAAATGGCAGTATTCATCCACAATTTTAAAAGA
AAAGGGGGGATTGGGGGGTACAGTGCAGGGGAAAGAATAGTAGACATAATAGCAACAGACATACAAACTA
AAGAATTACAAAAACAAATTACAAAAATTCAAAATTTTCGGGTTTATTACAGGGACAGCAGAGATCCAGT
TTGGTTAGTACCGGGCCCGCTTCGAGTACTAGGATCCATTAGGCGGC
Features (pLannotate 1.2.2; 22 found; start..end, strand, type, name):
     31..1202    +  promoter       EF-1α promoter: strong constitutive promoter for human elongation factor EF-1α
   1214..1810    +  CDS            PuroR: puromycin N-acetyltransferase; pac from Streptomyces alboniger; confers resistance to puromycin
   1886..2602    +  CDS            EGFP: EGFP is a basic (constitutively fluorescent) green fluorescent protein published in 1996, derived from Aequorea victoria. It is reported to be a rapidly-maturing weak dimer with moderate acid sensitivity.
   2615..3214    +  CDS            RAB10: RAB10_HUMAN - Experimental evidence at protein level: Swiss-Prot protein existence level 1. (Microbial infection) Upon Legionella pneumophila infection promotes endoplasmic reticulum recruitment and bacterial replication. Plays a role in remodeling the Legionella-containing vacuole (LCV) into an endoplasmic reticulum-like vacuole. From Homo sapiens (Human).
   3237..3270    +  protein_bind   loxP: Cre-mediated recombination occurs in the 8-bp core sequence (GCATACAT). Cre recombinase
   3303..3326    +  misc_feature   MCS (fragment): pBluescript multiple cloning site
   3326..3914    +  misc_feature   WPRE: woodchuck hepatitis virus posttranscriptional regulatory element
   3915..3934    +  misc_feature   MCS (fragment): pBluescript multiple cloning site
   3936..4436    +  CDS            nef (fragment): NEF_HV1LA - Experimental evidence at protein level: Swiss-Prot protein existence level 1. Extracellular Nef protein targets CD4(+) T-lymphocytes for apoptosis by interacting with CXCR4 surface receptors. From Human immunodeficiency virus type 1 group M subtype B (isolate Lai) (HIV-1).
   4443..4623    +  LTR            5' LTR (truncated): truncated 5' long terminal repeat (LTR) from HIV-1
   4685..5273    -  rep_origin     ori: high-copy-number ColE1/pMB1/pBR322/pUC origin of replication
   5444..6304    -  CDS            AmpR: β-lactamase; bla; confers resistance to ampicillin, carbenicillin, and related antibiotics
   6305..6409    -  promoter       AmpR promoter: bla
   6468..6520    -  misc_feature   bom (fragment): basis of mobility region from pBR322
   6675..7054    +  enhancer       CMV enhancer: human cytomegalovirus immediate early enhancer
   7055..7254    +  promoter       CMV promoter: human cytomegalovirus (CMV) immediate early promoter
   7272..7452    +  LTR            5' LTR (truncated): truncated 5' long terminal repeat (LTR) from HIV-1
   7499..7624    +  misc_feature   HIV-1 Ψ: packaging signal of human immunodeficiency virus type 1
   7608..7946    +  CDS            HIV-1 gag (fragment): gag protein from human immunodeficiency virus 1; gag
   8121..8354    +  misc_feature   RRE: The Rev response element (RRE) of HIV-1 allows for Rev-dependent mRNA export from the nucleus to the cytoplasm.
   8731..8831    +  CDS            Rev (fragment): human immunodeficiency virus 1 (HIV-1) Rev protein; rev; enhances nuclear export of unspliced and incompletely spliced viral mRNAs
   8881..8998    +  misc_feature   cPPT/CTS: central polypurine tract and central termination sequence of HIV-1
