[The description below was written by a language model from this plasmid's Addgene catalogue record and pLannotate feature annotations shown in this document.]
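Description:
GFP-RAB10 is a lentiviral mammalian expression plasmid built on the pMCB306 backbone, from which the sgRNA expression cassette has been removed. It is maintained in bacteria through a high-copy ColE1/pUC-type origin and an ampicillin resistance gene (β-lactamase with its own promoter). The viral portion has the layout of a CMV-driven HIV-1 transfer vector. A CMV enhancer/promoter sits upstream of a truncated 5' LTR to drive genomic RNA production in packaging cells. This is followed by the Ψ packaging signal with a gag fragment, the Rev response element for Rev-dependent nuclear export, and the cPPT/CTS. A second truncated LTR, preceded by a nef-derived fragment, closes the proviral unit downstream.

The payload is a single EF-1α promoter-driven transcription unit. It encodes puromycin N-acetyltransferase, then EGFP, then human RAB10, so that RAB10 carries GFP at its N-terminus, as the catalogue entry states. A short unannotated gap separates the puromycin marker from EGFP. The record does not identify what lies there, so how the two proteins are separated, for example by a self-cleaving peptide, is not stated. A single loxP site and a WPRE, which enhances transcript stability and expression, follow the RAB10 coding sequence. Transduced cells can be selected with puromycin and RAB10 localisation followed by green fluorescence. The construct comes from a study that used a genome-wide CRISPR screen to find host regulators of Legionella pneumophila pathogenesis. The RAB10 annotation notes that the protein promotes endoplasmic reticulum recruitment to the Legionella-containing vacuole and bacterial replication.
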