Addgene plasmid #130883: GFP-RAB10
Purpose: Expresses human RAB10 with N-terminal GFP tag
Depositing lab: Michael Bassik. Depositing organization: Stanford University. Publication: Systematic Identification of Host Cell Regulators of Legionella pneumophila Pathogenesis Using a Genome-wide CRISPR Screen. Jeng EE, Bhadkamkar V, Ibe NU, Gause H, Jiang L, Chan J, Jian R, Jimenez-Morales D, Stevenson E, Krogan NJ, Swaney DL, Snyder MP, Mukherjee S, Bassik MC. Cell Host Microbe. 2019 Oct 9;26(4):551-563.e6. doi: 10.1016/j.chom.2019.08.017. Epub 2019 Sep 17. PubMed 31540829.
Backbone
  Vector backbone: pMCB306
  Modifications to backbone: removed sgRNA expression cassette
  Vector type: Mammalian Expression, Lentiviral
  Selectable markers: Puromycin
Growth in bacteria
  Bacterial resistance: Ampicillin, 100 μg/mL
  Growth temperature: 37°C
  Growth strain: NEB Stable
  Copy number: High Copy
Gene/Insert
  Gene/Insert name: RAB10
  Species: H. sapiens (human)
  Entrez Gene: RAB10
  Tag / fusion protein: GFP (N terminal on insert)
Terms and licenses: Academic/Nonprofit Terms; Industry Terms: Not Available to Industry
How to cite: GFP-RAB10 was a gift from Michael Bassik (Addgene plasmid # 130883 ; http://n2t.net/addgene:130883 ; RRID:Addgene_130883)
